>Addgene plasmid #230285 | AiP13315 - pAAV-AiE0969m-minBG-SYFP2-P2A-3XFLAG-10aa-H2B-WPRE3-BGHpA (Alias: CN3315) | addgene full sequence | sequence record 470634 | Addgene NGS Result
GCAGAGAGGGAGTGGCCAACTCCATCACTAGGGGTTCCTGCGGCCGCTCGGTCCGCACGTGAGATCTCAT
GCCTGCTATTGTCTTCCCAATCCTCCCCCTTGCTGTCCTGCCCCACCCCACCCCCCAGAATAGAATGACA
CCTACTCAGACAATGCGATGCAATTTCCTCATTTTATTAGGAAAGGACAGTGGGAGTGGCACCTTCCAGG
GTCAAGGAAGGCACGGGGGAGGGGCAAACAACAGATGGCTGGCAACTAGAAGGCACAGTCGAAGATCTCT
CGAGCCACGGAATTGTCAGTGCCCAACAGCCGAGCCCCTGTCCAGCAGCGGGCAAGGCAGGCGGCGATGA
GTTCCGCCGTGGCAAGAACTAACCAGGATTTATACAAGGAGGAGAAAATGAAAGCCATACGGGAAGCAAT
AGCATGATACAAAGGCATTAAAGCAGCGTATCCACATAGCGTAAAAGGAGCAACATAGTTAAGAATACCA
GTCAATCTTTCACAAATTTTGTAATCCAGAGGTTGATTATGATATCGAATTCGCGGCCGCGGCGCGCCTC
ATTACTTAGCGCTGGTGTACTTGGTGATGGCCTTAGTACCCTCGGACACGGCGTGCTTGGCCAACTCCCC
AGGCAGCAGCAGGCGCACGGCCGTCTGGATCTCCCGGGAGGTGATGGTCGAGCGCTTGTTGTAATGCGCC
AGGCGGGAAGCCTCTCCTGCGATGCGCTCGAAAATGTCGTTCACAAACGAATTCATGATGCCCATGGCCT
TGGACGAAATGCCGGTGTCAGGGTGGACCTGCTTCAGAACCTTGTACACATAGATGGAATAGCTCTCCTT
GCGGCTGCGCTTGCGCTTCTTGCCGCCTTTCTTCTGCGCCTTAGTCACCGCCTTCTTGGAGCCCTTTTTC
GGGGCGGGAGCAGACTTCGCTGGCTCTGGGCCTCCGGAGCCTCCAGATCTGAGTCCGGACTTGTCATCGT
CATCCTTGTAATCGATGTCATGATCTTTATAATCTCCGTCATGGTCTTTGTAGTCTCCACTAGCACCAGG
CCCTGGATTCTCCTCTACATCCCCTGCCTGTTTCAACAGTGAGAAGTTGGTAGCACCAGAGCCCTTGTAC
AGCTCGTCCATGCCGAGAGTGATCCCGGCGGCGGTCACGAACTCCAGCAGGACCATGTGATCGCGCTTCT
CGTTGGGGTCTTTGCTCAGCTTGGACTGGTAGCTCAGGTAGTGGTTGTCGGGCAGCAGCACGGGGCCGTC
GCCGATGGGGGTGTTCTGCTGGTAGTGGTCGGCGAGCTGCACGCCGCCGTCCTCGATGTTGTGGCGGATC
TTGAAGTTGGCCTTGATGCCGTTCTTCTGCTTGTCGGCGGTGATATAGACGTTGTGGCTGTTGTAGTTGT
ACTCCAGCTTGTGCCCCAGGATGTTGCCGTCCTCCTTGAAGTCGATGCCCTTCAGCTCGATGCGGTTCAC
CAGGGTGTCGCCCTCGAACTTCACCTCGGCGCGGGTCTTGTAGTTGCCGTCGTCTTTGAAGAAGATGGTG
CGCTCCTGGACGTAGCCTTCGGGCATGGCGGACTTGAAGAAGTCGTGCTGCTTCATGTGGTCGGGGTAGC
GGGCGAAGCACTGCACGCCGTAGCCCAGGGTGGTCACGAGGGTGGGCCAGGGCACGGGCAGCTTGCCGGT
GGTGCAGATCAGCTTCAGGGTCAGCTTGCCGTAGGTGGCATCGCCCTCGCCCTCGCCGGACACGCTGAAC
TTGTGGCCGTTGACATCGCCGTCCAGCTCGACCAGGATGGGCACCACCCCGGTGAACAGCTCCTCGCCCT
TGGAGACCATGGTGGCGACCGGTAGCGCTAGCTTCGAAAGATCTGGATCCCAGAAGCAAATGTAAGCAAT
AGATGGCTCTGCCCTGACTTTTATGCCCAGCCCGAGCTCTCCATTTCCTTCCTTCCCAGCAGCCACTTCC
TGCGTGATTTACACAGCTGAACGTAGCCTTTTTCTTATCCCCATTTCAAACCTGGAGGCATCTGAACACA
TCTCACAGTGTTGATGGAAGCATCACTATCTTCTTCCTTACCTGGAGAAATTGCTGTGGAGGGCTGTGTG
AAATATTCTCTTGATAATTAGGGTTTATTTTTAAAGCTTGTTTTTTAAAGTTTTCATACAAGAATATAAT
GTGTGTCCTGCCTACTCTTCCTCATAATCCCTCCCCCCTTTCCCTTTTCTCTCCTATGAGTCCCCGTGGC
CACCTACATACTTTCCCTTCTATATTTATGCCATCTGTGAATATATAACTTTGTGTAGCTATATAAAAAT
CTACGAATCTTTCTGAGATTGGCACAATTGGCTTAAAATTTATTTCTGGTTGCATTATTTTCCAGAAAAT
TACTCACTCTCGTTCTTCTTGGGTATGTTTCATTGGATGTACCACATCTAGCTATATGTATCTATGTGTA
TATGTTTATCCATCTATATCTGTAGACATATATGCTATAATAGGGTATTCACTTTAGACCACTTTCCTTC
ATCATTCCTGAAGGGGAGTTACCAACGCGTGCGGCCGCAGGAACCCCTAGTGATGGAGTTGGCCACTCCC
TCTCTGCGCGCTCGCTCGCTCACTGAGGCCGGGCGACCAAAGGTCGCCCGACGCCCGGGCGGCCTCAGTG
AGCGAGCGAGCGCGCAGCTGCCTGCAGGACATGTGAGCAAAAGGCCAGCAAAAGGCCAGGAACCGTAAAA
AGGCCGCGTTGCTGGCGTTTTTCCATAGGCTCCGCCCCCCTGACGAGCATCACAAAAATCGACGCTCAAG
TCAGAGGTGGCGAAACCCGACAGGACTATAAAGATACCAGGCGTTTCCCCCTGGAAGCTCCCTCGTGCGC
TCTCCTGTTCCGACCCTGCCGCTTACCGGATACCTGTCCGCCTTTCTCCCTTCGGGAAGCGTGGCGCTTT
CTCATAGCTCACGCTGTAGGTATCTCAGTTCGGTGTAGGTCGTTCGCTCCAAGCTGGGCTGTGTGCACGA
ACCCCCCGTTCAGCCCGACCGCTGCGCCTTATCCGGTAACTATCGTCTTGAGTCCAACCCGGTAAGACAC
GACTTATCGCCACTGGCAGCAGCCACTGGTAACAGGATTAGCAGAGCGAGGTATGTAGGCGGTGCTACAG
AGTTCTTGAAGTGGTGGCCTAACTACGGCTACACTAGAAGAACAGTATTTGGTATCTGCGCTCTGCTGAA
GCCAGTTACCTTCGGAAAAAGAGTTGGTAGCTCTTGATCCGGCAAACAAACCACCGCTGGTAGCGGTGGT
TTTTTTGTTTGCAAGCAGCAGATTACGCGCAGAAAAAAAGGATCTCAAGAAGATCCTTTGATCTTTTCTA
CGGGGTCTGACGCTCAGTGGAACGAAAACTCACGTTAAGGGATTTTGGTCATGAGATTATCAAAAAGGAT
CTTCACCTAGATCCTTTTAAATTAAAAATGAAGTTTTAAATCAATCTAAAGTATATATGAGTAAACTTGG
TCTGACAGTTACCAATGCTTAATCAGTGAGGCACCTATCTCAGCGATCTGTCTATTTCGTTCATCCATAG
TTGCCTGACTCCCCGTCGTGTAGATAACTACGATACGGGAGGGCTTACCATCTGGCCCCAGTGCTGCAAT
GATACCGCGAGACCCACGCTCACCGGCTCCAGATTTATCAGCAATAAACCAGCCAGCCGGAAGGGCCGAG
CGCAGAAGTGGTCCTGCAACTTTATCCGCCTCCATCCAGTCTATTAATTGTTGCCGGGAAGCTAGAGTAA
GTAGTTCGCCAGTTAATAGTTTGCGCAACGTTGTTGCCATTGCTACAGGCATCGTGGTGTCACGCTCGTC
GTTTGGTATGGCTTCATTCAGCTCCGGTTCCCAACGATCAAGGCGAGTTACATGATCCCCCATGTTGTGC
AAAAAAGCGGTTAGCTCCTTCGGTCCTCCGATCGTTGTCAGAAGTAAGTTGGCCGCAGTGTTATCACTCA
TGGTTATGGCAGCACTGCATAATTCTCTTACTGTCATGCCATCCGTAAGATGCTTTTCTGTGACTGGTGA
GTACTCAACCAAGTCATTCTGAGAATAGTGTATGCGGCGACCGAGTTGCTCTTGCCCGGCGTCAATACGG
GATAATACCGCGCCACATAGCAGAACTTTAAAAGTGCTCATCATTGGAAAACGTTCTTCGGGGCGAAAAC
TCTCAAGGATCTTACCGCTGTTGAGATCCAGTTCGATGTAACCCACTCGTGCACCCAACTGATCTTCAGC
ATCTTTTACTTTCACCAGCGTTTCTGGGTGAGCAAAAACAGGAAGGCAAAATGCCGCAAAAAAGGGAATA
AGGGCGACACGGAAATGTTGAATACTCATACTCTTCCTTTTTCAATATTATTGAAGCATTTATCAGGGTT
ATTGTCTCATGAGCGGATACATATTTGAATGTATTTAGAAAAATAAACAAATAGGGGTTCCGCGCACATT
TCCCCGAAAAGTGCCACCTGACGTCTAAGAAACCATTATTATCATGACATTAACCTATAAAAATAGGCGT
ATCACGAGGCCCTTTCGTCTCGCGCGTTTCGGTGATGACGGTGAAAACCTCTGACACATGCAGCTCCCGG
AGACGGTCACAGCTTGTCTGTAAGCGGATGCCGGGAGCAGACAAGCCCGTCAGGGCGCGTCAGCGGGTGT
TGGCGGGTGTCGGGGCTGGCTTAACTATGCGGCATCAGAGCAGATTGTACTGAGAGTGCACCATAAAATT
GTAAACGTTAATATTTTGTTAAAATTCGCGTTAAATTTTTGTTAAATCAGCTCATTTTTTAACCAATAGA
CCGAAATCGGCAAAATCCCTTATAAATCAAAAGAATAGCCCGAGATAGAGT
[37 nt withheld, positions 4882-4918]
AAAGAACGTGGACTCCAACGTCAAAGG
[141 nt withheld, positions 4946-5086]
G
[46 nt withheld, positions 5088-5133]
A
[95 nt withheld, positions 5135-5229]
TATGCGGTGTGAAATACCGCACAGATGCGTAAGGAGAAAATACCGCATCAGGCGCCCCTGCAGGCAGCTG
CGCGCTCGCTCGCTCACTGAGGCCGCCCGGGCAAAGCCCGGGCGTCGGGCGACCTTTGGTCGCCCGGCCT
CAGTGAGCGAGCGAGCGC
Features (pLannotate 1.2.2; 16 found; start..end, strand, type, name):
    157..268     -  polyA_signal   bGH poly(A) signal: bovine growth hormone polyadenylation signal
    285..365     -  misc_feature   WPRE (fragment): woodchuck hepatitis virus posttranscriptional regulatory element
    371..528     -  misc_feature   WPRE (fragment): woodchuck hepatitis virus posttranscriptional regulatory element
    562..939     -  CDS            H2B: human histone H2B; HIST1H2BJ
    970..1035    -  CDS            3xFLAG: three tandem FLAG® epitope tags, followed by an enterokinase cleavage site
   1114..1830    -  CDS            SYFP2: SYFP2 is a basic (constitutively fluorescent) yellow fluorescent protein published in 2006, derived from Aequorea victoria. It is reported to be a very rapidly-maturing monomer with moderate acid sensitivity.
   2594..2621    -  repeat_region  AAV2 ITR (fragment): inverted terminal repeat of adeno-associated virus serotype 2 inverted
   2650..2677    -  repeat_region  AAV2 ITR (fragment): inverted terminal repeat of adeno-associated virus serotype 2 inverted
   2750..3338    -  rep_origin     ori: high-copy-number ColE1/pMB1/pBR322/pUC origin of replication
   3509..4369    -  CDS            AmpR: β-lactamase; bla; confers resistance to ampicillin, carbenicillin, and related antibiotics
   4370..4474    -  promoter       AmpR promoter: bla
   4569..4604    +  CDS            rop (fragment): Rop protein, which maintains plasmids at low copy number; rop
   4706..4755    +  misc_feature   bom (fragment): basis of mobility region from pBR322
   4756..5211    -  rep_origin     f1 ori (sequence partly withheld): f1 bacteriophage origin of replication; arrow indicates direction of (+) strand synthesis
   5230..5281    +  misc_feature   bom (fragment): basis of mobility region from pBR322
   5286..39      -  repeat_region  AAV2 ITR (across the origin): inverted terminal repeat of adeno-associated virus serotype 2 inverted
