[The description below was written by a language model from this plasmid's Addgene catalogue record and pLannotate feature annotations shown in this document.]
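Description:
AiP13315 (alias CN3315) is an AAV transfer plasmid built on a pAAV2 backbone and designed to produce recombinant adeno-associated virus for enhancer-driven reporter expression in the brain. The sequenced plasmid is about 5.4 kb. It is maintained in E. coli through a high-copy ColE1/pUC-type origin with ampicillin selection (β-lactamase under its own promoter), and the backbone also carries an f1 phage origin plus short rop and bom remnants. AAV2 inverted terminal repeats flank the expression cassette and provide the signals for genome replication and packaging. One ITR is annotated across the sequence origin, while the other is detected only as short fragments, which is common for these repeat-rich, structured elements in sequencing-based annotation.

The payload is a synthetic bicistronic reporter, SYFP2-P2A-3XFLAG-10aa-H2B. The enhancer AiE0969m is placed upstream of the minimal beta-globin promoter (minBG), which has little activity on its own, so expression depends on the enhancer and should be limited to the cells where it is active. Neither the enhancer nor minBG is called in the automated feature table, but an unannotated stretch between SYFP2 and the nearby ITR fragments is consistent with their position. The P2A peptide separates translation into two products: free yellow fluorescent SYFP2, which fills the cell, and human histone H2B carrying an N-terminal 3xFLAG tag joined by a ten-residue linker, which marks nuclei and can be detected with anti-FLAG antibodies. A shortened WPRE (WPRE3) boosts transcript stability and expression, and the bovine growth hormone polyadenylation signal terminates the transcript. The record describes the enhancer as intended to target specific brain cell populations but does not name them.
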