Addgene plasmid #230285: AiP13315 - pAAV-AiE0969m-minBG-SYFP2-P2A-3XFLAG-10aa-H2B-WPRE3-BGHpA (Alias: CN3315)
Purpose: AiE0969m is an enhancer sequence, designed to drive AAV-mediated transgene expression in specific populations of brain cells
Depositing lab: Allen Institute for Brain Science & Boaz Levi. Depositing organization: Allen Institute. Publication: A suite of enhancer AAVs and transgenic mouse lines for genetic access to cortical cell types. Ben-Simon Y, Hooper M, Narayan S, Daigle TL, Dwivedi D, Way SW, Oster A, Stafford DA, Mich JK, Taormina MJ, Martinez RA, Opitz-Araya X, Roth JR, Alexander JR, Allen S, Amster A, Arbuckle J, Ayala A, Baker PM, Bakken TE, Barcelli T, Barta S, Bendrick J, Bertagnolli D, Bielstein C, Bishwakarma P, Bowlus J, Boyer G, Brouner K, Casian B, Casper T, Chakka AB, Chakrabarty R, Chance RK, Chavan S, Clark M, Colbert K, Collman F, Daniel S, Departee M, DiValentin P, Donadio N, Dotson N, Egdorf T, Fliss T, Gabitto M, Garcia J, Gary A, Gasperini M, Gloe J, Goldy J, Gore BB, Graybuck L, Greisman N, Haeseleer F, Halterman C, Haradon Z, Hastings SD, Helback O, Ho W, Hockemeyer D, Huang C, Huff S, Hunker A, Johansen N, Jones D, Juneau Z, Kalmbach B, Kannan M, Khem S, Kussick E, Kutsal R, Larsen R, Lee C, Lee AY, Leibly M, Lenz GH, Li S, Liang E, Lusk N, Madigan Z, Malloy J, Malone J, McCue R, Melchor J, Mollenkopf T, Moosman S, Morin E, Newman D, Ng L, Ngo K, Omstead V, Otto S, Oyama A, Pena N, Pham T, Phillips E, Pom CA, Potekhina L, Ransford S, Ray PL, Rette D, Reynoldson C, Rimorin C, Rocha D, Ruiz A, Sanchez REA, Sawyer L, Sedeno-Cortes A, Sevigny JP, Shapovalova N, Shepard N, Shulga L, Sigler AR, Siverts L, Soliman S, Somasundaram S, Staats B, Stewart K, Szelenyi E, Tieu M, Trader C, Tran A, van Velthoven CTJ, Walker M, Wang Y, Weed N, Wirthlin M, Wood T, Wynalda B, Yao Z, Zhou T, Ariza J, Dee N, Reding M, Ronellenfitch K, Mufti S, Sunkin SM, Smith KA, Esposito L, Waters J, Thyagarajan B, Yao S, Lein ES, Zeng H, Levi BP, Ngai J, Ting JT, Tasic B. Cell. 2025 May 16:S0092-8674(25)00513-6. doi: 10.1016/j.cell.2025.05.002. PubMed 40403729.
Backbone
  Vector backbone: pAAV2
  Vector type: AAV
Growth in bacteria
  Bacterial resistance: Ampicillin, 100 μg/mL
  Growth temperature: 37°C
  Growth strain: NEB Stable
  Copy number: High Copy
Gene/Insert
  Gene/Insert name: SYFP2-P2A-3XFLAG-10aa-H2B
  Species: Synthetic
  Promoter: minBG
  Cloning method: Gibson Cloning
Terms and licenses: Academic/Nonprofit Terms; Industry Terms: Not Available to Industry
How to cite: AiP13315 - pAAV-AiE0969m-minBG-SYFP2-P2A-3XFLAG-10aa-H2B-WPRE3-BGHpA (Alias: CN3315) was a gift from Allen Institute for Brain Science & Boaz Levi (Addgene plasmid # 230285 ; http://n2t.net/addgene:230285 ; RRID:Addgene_230285)
